>Addgene plasmid #209702 | pCMV-RBP-WDR5 | addgene full sequence | sequence record 414204 | Addgene NGS Result
TAGTTATTAATAGTAATCAATTACGGGGTCATTAGTTCATAGCCCATATATGGAGTTCCGCGTTACATAA
CTTACGGTAAATGGCCCGCCTGGCTGACCGCCCAACGACCCCCGCCCATTGACGTCAATAATGACGTATG
TTCCCATAGTAACGCCAATAGGGACTTTCCATTGACGTCAATGGGTGGAGTATTTACGGTAAACTGCCCA
CTTGGCAGTACATCAAGTGTATCATATGCCAAGTACGCCCCCTATTGACGTCAATGACGGTAAATGGCCC
GCCTGGCATTATGCCCAGTACATGACCTTATGGGACTTTCCTACTTGGCAGTACATCTACGTATTAGTCA
TCGCTATTACCATGGTGATGCGGTTTTGGCAGTACATCAATGGGCGTGGATAGCGGTTTGACTCACGGGG
ATTTCCAAGTCTCCACCCCATTGACGTCAATGGGAGTTTGTTTTGGCACCAAAATCAACGGGACTTTCCA
AAATGTCGTAACAACTCCGCCCCATTGACGCAAATGGGCGGTAGGCGTGTACGGTGGGAGGTCTATATAA
GCAGAGCTGGTTTAGTGAACCGTCAGATCCGCTAGCGCTACCGGACTCAGATCTCGAGCTCAAGCTTCGA
ATTCTGCCACCATGAAAGAGGGCAAAACGATTGGCCTGGTGATCTCTACCCTGAACAATCCGTTCTTTGT
GACCCTGAAAAATGGTGCGGAAGAAAAAGCGAAAGAACTGGGTTACAAAATTATCGTTGAAGATTCGCAA
AATGATTCCTCTAAAGAGCTGTCTAATGTCGAAGATTTGATTCAACAGAAAGTTGATGTTCTGCTGATCA
ATCCGGTGGATAGCGATGCGGTTGTTACGGCGATTAAAGAAGCGAATAGCAAAAATATCCCGGTTATTAC
CATCGATCGCAGCGCGAATGGTGGTGATGTTGTTTCCCATATCGCCAGCGATAATGTTAAGGGTGGCGAA
ATGGCCGCGGAATTTATCGCGAAAGCCCTGAAAGGCAAGGGGAATGTTGTGGAACTGGAAGGTATCCCGG
GGGCGTCTGCGGCACGTGATCGCGGCAAAGGGTTTGATGAAGCCATTGCTAAGTATCCGGATATTAAAAT
CGTTGCAAAGCAGGCGGCGGATTTTGATCGTTCCAAAGGTCTGTCAGTGATGGAAAACATCTTGCAAGCC
CAGCCGAAAATTGATGCAGTGTTTGCGCAAAATGATGAAATGGCTCTGGGCGCTATCAAAGCCATTGAGG
CCGCGAATCGTCAAGGTATTATTGTTGTGGGCTTTGATGGGACCGAAGATGCTCTGAAAGCGATTAAAGA
AGGGAAAATGGCTGCGACCATTGCGCAGCAGCCGGCCCTGATGGGCTCACTGGGTGTGGAGATGGCTGAT
AAATACCTGAAAGGTGAAAAAATTCCGAACTTTATTCCGGCAGAACTGAAACTCATCACGAAAGAAAATG
TGCAGGGTGGAGCGGCAAGCGGGGGTGCCGCGGGTGGCAGCTCTGCGGCCGCATTAGAAGTGCTGTTTCA
AGGTCCAGGC
[1083 nt withheld, positions 1551-2633]
TAGGGTACCGCGGGCCCGGGATCCACCGGTCGCCACCATGGTGAGCGAGCTGATTAAGGAGAACATGCAC
ATGAAGCTGTACATGGAGGGCACCGTGAACAACCACCACTTCAAGTGCACATCCGAGGGCGAAGGCAAGC
CCTACGAGGGCACCCAGACCATGAGAATCAAGGCGGTCGAGGGCGGCCCTCTCCCCTTCGCCTTCGACAT
CCTGGCTACCAGCTTCATGTACGGCAGCAAAACCTTCATCAACCACACCCAGGGCATCCCCGACTTCTTT
AAGCAGTCCTTCCCCGAGGGCTTCACATGGGAGAGAGTCACCACATACGAAGACGGGGGCGTGCTGACCG
CTACCCAGGACACCAGCCTCCAGGACGGCTGCCTCATCTACAACGTCAAGATCAGAGGGGTGAACTTCCC
ATCCAACGGCCCTGTGATGCAGAAGAAAACACTCGGCTGGGAGGCCTCCACCGAGACCCTGTACCCCGCT
GACGGCGGCCTGGAAGGCAGAGCCGACATGGCCCTGAAGCTCGTGGGCGGGGGCCACCTGATCTGCAACT
TGAAGACCACATACAGATCCAAGAAACCCGCTAAGAACCTCAAGATGCCCGGCGTCTACTATGTGGACAG
AAGACTGGAAAGAATCAAGGAGGCCGACAAAGAGACCTACGTCGAGCAGCACGAGGTGGCTGTGGCCAGA
TACTGCGACCTCCCTAGCAAACTGGGGCACAGATGAGCGGCCGCTTGCCATGTGTATGTGGGAGACGGTC
GGGTCCATCTGAGACGGTCGGGTCCAGATATTCGTATCTGTCGAGTAGAGTGTGGGCTCAGATGTCGAGT
AGAGTGTGGGCTGGATCATTCATGGCAATCTAGAGCGGACTTCGGTCCGCTTTTTACTAGGACCTGCAGG
CATGCAAGCTTGACGTCGGTTACCGATATCCATATGGCGGCCGCGACTCTAGATCATAATCAGCCATACC
ACATTTGTAGAGGTTTTACTTGCTTTAAAAAACCTCCCACACCTCCCCCTGAACCTGAAACATAAAATGA
ATGCAATTGTTGTTGTTAACTTGTTTATTGCAGCTTATAATGGTTACAAATAAAGCAATAGCATCACAAA
TTTCACAAATAAAGCATTTTTTTCACTGCATTCTAGTTGTGGTTTGTCCAAACTCATCAATGTATCTTAA
GGCGTAAATTGTAAGCGTTAATATTTTGTTAAAATTCGCGTTAAATTTTTGTTAAATCAGCTCATTTTTT
AACCAATAGGCCGAAATCGGCAAAATCCCTTATAAATCAAAAGAATAGACCGAGATAGGGT
[37 nt withheld, positions 3955-3991]
AAAGAACGTGGACTCCAACGTCAAAGG
[49 nt withheld, positions 4019-4067]
T
[91 nt withheld, positions 4069-4159]
G
[124 nt withheld, positions 4161-4284]
CAGGTGGCACTTTTCGGGGAAATGTGCGCGGAACCCCTATTTGTTTATTTTTCTAAATACATTCAAATAT
GTATCCGCTCATGAGACAATAACCCTGATAAATGCTTCAATAATATTGAAAAAGGAAGAGTCCTGAGGCG
GAAAGAACCAGCTGTGGAATGTGTGTCAGTTAGGGTGTGGAAAGTCCCCAGGCTCCCCAGCAGGCAGAAG
TATGCAAAGCATGCATCTCAATTAGTCAGCAACCAGGTGTGGAAAGTCCCCAGGCTCCCCAGCAGGCAGA
AGTATGCAAAGCATGCATCTCAATTAGTCAGCAACCATAGTCCCGCCCCTAACTCCGCCCATCCCGCCCC
TAACTCCGCCCAGTTCCGCCCATTCTCCGCCCCATGGCTGACTAATTTTTTTTATTTATGCAGAGGCCGA
GGCCGCCTCGGCCTCTGAGCTATTCCAGAAGTAGTGAGGAGGCTTTTTTGGAGGCCTAGGCTTTTGCAAA
GATCGATCAAGAGACAGGATGAGGATCGTTTCGCATGATTGAACAAGATGGATTGCACGCAGGTTCTCCG
GCCGCTTGGGTGGAGAGGCTATTCGGCTATGACTGGGCACAACAGACAATCGGCTGCTCTGATGCCGCCG
TGTTCCGGCTGTCAGCGCAGGGGCGCCCGGTTCTTTTTGTCAAGACCGACCTGTCCGGTGCCCTGAATGA
ACTGCAAGACGAGGCAGCGCGGCTATCGTGGCTGGCCACGACGGGCGTTCCTTGCGCAGCTGTGCTCGAC
GTTGTCACTGAAGCGGGAAGGGACTGGCTGCTATTGGGCGAAGTGCCGGGGCAGGATCTCCTGTCATCTC
ACCTTGCTCCTGCCGAGAAAGTATCCATCATGGCTGATGCAATGCGGCGGCTGCATACGCTTGATCCGGC
TACCTGCCCATTCGACCACCAAGCGAAACATCGCATCGAGCGAGCACGTACTCGGATGGAAGCCGGTCTT
GTCGATCAGGATGATCTGGACGAAGAGCATCAGGGGCTCGCGCCAGCCGAACTGTTCGCCAGGCTCAAGG
CGAGCATGCCCGACGGCGAGGATCTCGTCGTGACCCATGGCGATGCCTGCTTGCCGAATATCATGGTGGA
AAATGGCCGCTTTTCTGGATTCATCGACTGTGGCCGGCTGGGTGTGGCGGACCGCTATCAGGACATAGCG
TTGGCTACCCGTGATATTGCTGAAGAGCTTGGCGGCGAATGGGCTGACCGCTTCCTCGTGCTTTACGGTA
TCGCCGCTCCCGATTCGCAGCGCATCGCCTTCTATCGCCTTCTTGACGAGTTCTTCTGAGCGGGACTCTG
GGGTTCGAAATGACCGACCAAGCGACGCCCAACCTGCCATCACGAGATTTCGATTCCACCGCCGCCTTCT
ATGAAAGGTTGGGCTTCGGAATCGTTTTCCGGGACGCCGGCTGGATGATCCTCCAGCGCGGGGATCTCAT
GCTGGAGTTCTTCGCCCACCCTAGGGGGAGGCTAACTGAAACACGGAAGGAGACAATACCGGAAGGAACC
CGCGCTATGACGGCAATAAAAAGACAGAATAAAACGCACGGTGTTGGGTCGTTTGTTCATAAACGCGGGG
TTCGGTCCCAGGGCTGGCACTCTGTCGATACCCCACCGAGACCCCATTGGGGCCAATACGCCCGCGTTTC
TTCCTTTTCCCCACCCCACCCCCCAAGTTCGGGTGAAGGCCCAGGGCTCGCAGCCAACGTCGGGGCGGCA
GGCCCTGCCATAGCCTCAGGTTACTCATATATACTTTAGATTGATTTAAAACTTCATTTTTAATTTAAAA
GGATCTAGGTGAAGATCCTTTTTGATAATCTCATGACCAAAATCCCTTAACGTGAGTTTTCGTTCCACTG
AGCGTCAGACCCCGTAGAAAAGATCAAAGGATCTTCTTGAGATCCTTTTTTTCTGCGCGTAATCTGCTGC
TTGCAAACAAAAAAACCACCGCTACCAGCGGTGGTTTGTTTGCCGGATCAAGAGCTACCAACTCTTTTTC
CGAAGGTAACTGGCTTCAGCAGAGCGCAGATACCAAATACTGTTCTTCTAGTGTAGCCGTAGTTAGGCCA
CCACTTCAAGAACTCTGTAGCACCGCCTACATACCTCGCTCTGCTAATCCTGTTACCAGTGGCTGCTGCC
AGTGGCGATAAGTCGTGTCTTACCGGGTTGGACTCAAGACGATAGTTACCGGATAAGGCGCAGCGGTCGG
GCTGAACGGGGGGTTCGTGCACACAGCCCAGCTTGGAGCGAACGACCTACACCGAACTGAGATACCTACA
GCGTGAGCTATGAGAAAGCGCCACGCTTCCCGAAGGGAGAAAGGCGGACAGGTATCCGGTAAGCGGCAGG
GTCGGAACAGGAGAGCGCACGAGGGAGCTTCCAGGGGGAAACGCCTGGTATCTTTATAGTCCTGTCGGGT
TTCGCCACCTCTGACTTGAGCGTCGATTTTTGTGATGCTCGTCAGGGGGGCGGAGCCTATGGAAAAACGC
CAGCAACGCGGCCTTTTTACGGTTCCTGGCCTTTTGCTGGCCTTTTGCTCACATGTTCTTTCCTGCGTTA
TCCCCTGATTCTGTGGATAACCGTATTACCGCCATGCAT
Features (pLannotate 1.2.2; 17 found; start..end, strand, type, name):
     61..364     +  enhancer       CMV enhancer: human cytomegalovirus immediate early enhancer
    365..568     +  promoter       CMV promoter: human cytomegalovirus (CMV) immediate early promoter
    594..1466    +  CDS            rbsB: RBSB_SALTY - Also known as rbsP. Experimental evidence at protein level: Swiss-Prot protein existence level 1. Part of the ABC transporter complex RbsABC involved in ribose import. Binds ribose. From Salmonella typhimurium (strain LT2 / SGSC1412 / ATCC 700720).
   1551..2633    +  CDS            wds (sequence withheld): WDS_DROME - Also known as l(1)3Ad, l(1)zw8. Experimental evidence at protein level: Swiss-Prot protein existence level 1. Contributes to histone modification. May position the N- terminus of histone H3 for efficient trimethylation at 'Lys-4'. From Drosophila melanogaster (Fruit fly).
   2637..2663    +  misc_feature   MCS (fragment): multiple cloning site
   2671..3369    +  CDS            mKate2: monomeric far-red fluorescent protein (Shcherbo et al., 2009) mammalian codon-optimized
   3534..3554    +  misc_feature   MCS (fragment): pUC18/19 multiple cloning site
   3595..3678    +  CDS            large T antigen (fragment): large T antigen from SV40 (simian virus 40)
   3701..3822    +  polyA_signal   SV40 poly(A) signal: SV40 polyadenylation signal
   3856..4284    -  rep_origin     f1 ori (sequence partly withheld): f1 bacteriophage origin of replication; arrow indicates direction of (+) strand synthesis
   4311..4415    +  promoter       AmpR promoter: bla
   4417..4774    +  promoter       SV40 promoter: SV40 enhancer and early promoter
   4809..5603    +  CDS            NeoR/KanR: aminoglycoside phosphotransferase from Tn5; aph(3')-II (or nptII); confers resistance to neomycin, kanamycin, and G418 (Geneticin®)
   5624..5776    +  CDS            ble (fragment): BLE_KLEPN - Experimental evidence at protein level: Swiss-Prot protein existence level 1. Binding protein with a strong affinity to the bleomycin family of antibiotics. Binds to CL990; an antimitotic-antibiotic compound. From Klebsiella pneumoniae.
   5835..5882    +  polyA_signal   HSV TK poly(A) signal: herpes simplex virus thymidine kinase polyadenylation signal (Cole and Stacy, 1985)
   5973..5989    -  polyA_signal   bGH poly(A) signal (fragment): bovine growth hormone polyadenylation signal
   6211..6799    +  rep_origin     ori: high-copy-number ColE1/pMB1/pBR322/pUC origin of replication
