[The description below was written by a language model from this plasmid's Addgene catalogue record and pLannotate feature annotations shown in this document.]
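Description:
pCMV-RBP-WDR5 is a mammalian expression plasmid of about 6.9 kb built on a pCMV-N1 backbone. It is designed to express WDR5 with ribose-binding protein (RBP) fused to its N terminus. In bacteria it replicates from a high-copy ColE1/pUC-type origin and is selected with kanamycin. Resistance comes from a Tn5 NeoR/KanR cassette driven by tandem bacterial (bla) and SV40 early promoters and ended by an HSV TK polyadenylation signal, so the same gene can also support G418 selection in mammalian cells. An f1 origin is present as well, and short fragments annotated as ble and bGH poly(A) appear to be backbone remnants.

Expression is driven by the human CMV immediate-early enhancer and promoter. The first coding region was matched to the periplasmic ribose-binding protein RbsB, which corresponds to the RBP fusion partner. The WD-repeat coding region that follows was matched by the annotation software to the Drosophila WDR5 homologue wds. This match probably reflects the strong conservation of WDR5, and the catalogue lists the insert as synthetic without naming a source species. After a short multiple cloning site fragment, the feature table also shows an mKate2 far-red fluorescent protein coding sequence ahead of the SV40 poly(A) signal. The catalogue entry does not mention mKate2, and the table does not establish whether it is fused in frame to RBP-WDR5. If it is, it would act as a C-terminal fluorescent marker of expression.

The plasmid comes from work on adaptable turn-on maturation (ATOM) fluorescent biosensors for multiplexed detection in cells. It presumably provides the WDR5 target protein in that work, although the record does not describe its exact role.
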