Addgene plasmid #209702: pCMV-RBP-WDR5
Purpose: Mammalian expression of WDR5 with N terminal RBP fusion
Depositing lab: Stewart Loh. Depositing organization: SUNY Upstate Medical University. Publication: Adaptable, turn-on maturation (ATOM) fluorescent biosensors for multiplexed detection in cells. Sekhon H, Ha JH, Presti MF, Procopio SB, Jarvis AR, Mirsky PO, John AM, Loh SN. Nat Methods. 2023 Nov 9. doi: 10.1038/s41592-023-02065-w. PubMed 37945909.
Backbone
  Vector backbone: pCMV-N1
  Vector type: Mammalian Expression
Growth in bacteria
  Bacterial resistance: Kanamycin, 50 μg/mL
  Growth temperature: 37°C
  Growth strain: DH5alpha
  Copy number: High Copy
Gene/Insert
  Gene/Insert name: RBP-WDR5
  Species: Synthetic
  Tag / fusion protein: RBP (N terminal on insert)
  Cloning method: Restriction Enzyme; 5′ cloning site Unknown (unknown if destroyed); 3′ cloning site Unknown (unknown if destroyed)
Terms and licenses: Academic/Nonprofit Terms; Industry Terms: Not Available to Industry
Depositor comments: Please visit https://doi.org/10.1101/2023.03.28.534597 for bioRxiv preprint.
How to cite: pCMV-RBP-WDR5 was a gift from Stewart Loh (Addgene plasmid # 209702 ; http://n2t.net/addgene:209702 ; RRID:Addgene_209702)
